>Addgene plasmid #54898 | mApple-FAK-5 | depositor partial sequence | sequence record 85288 | insert sequence
GCCATGCTAGTGACGTCAGATCCGCTAGCGCTACCGGTCGCCACCATGGTGAGCAAGGGCGAGGAGAATA
ACATGGCCATCATCAAGGAGTTCATGCGCTTCAAGGTGCACATGGAGGGCTCCGTGAACGGCCACGAGTT
CGAGATCGAGGGCGAGGGCGAGGGCCGCCCCTACGAGGCCTTTCAGACCGCTAAGCTGAAGGTGACCAAG
GGTGGCCCCCTGCCCTTCGCCTGGGACATCCTGTCCCCTCAGTTCATGTACGGCTCCAAGGTCTACATTA
AGCACCCAGCCGACATCCCCGACTACTTCAAGCTGTCCTTCCCCGAGGGCTTCAGGTGGGAGCGCGTGAT
GAACTTCGAGGACGGCGGCATTATTCACGTTAACCAGGACTCCTCCCTGCAGGACGGCGTGTTCATCTAC
AAGGTGAAGCTGCGCGGCACCAACTTCCCCTCCGACGGCCCCGTAATGCAGAAGAAGACCATGGGCTGGG
AGGCCTCCGAGGAGCGGATGTACCCCGAGGACGGCGCCCTGAAGAGCGAGATCAAGAAGAGGCTGAAGCT
GAAGGACGGCGGCCACTACGCCGCCGAGGTCAAGACCACCTACAAGGCCAAGAAGCCCGTGCAGCTGCCC
GGCGCCTACATCGTCGACATCAAGTTGGACATCGTGTCCCACAACGAGGACTACACCATCGTGGAACAGT
ACGAACGCGCCGAGGGCCGCCACTCCACCGGCGGCATGGACGAGCTGTACAAGTCCGGACTCAGATCTAT
GGCAGCAGCTTACCTTGATCCAAACTTGAATCATACACCAAGTTCAAGTGCAAAGACGCACCTCGGTACT
GGGATGGAGCGTTCCCCGGGGGCCATGGAGCGAGTCCTAAAGGTTTTTCACTACTTTGAAAACAGCAGCG
AGCCAACGACGTGGGCCAGCATTATCCGGCATGGAGATGCTACTGATGTTCGAGGCATAATACAGAAGAT
TGTGGACTGTCACAAAGTGAAAAATGTGGCCTGCTATGGGTTGCGACTCAGTCATCTGCAGTCTGAGGAG
GTTCACTGGCTGCACCTGGACATGGGGGTATCCAATGTGAGAGAGAAATTTGAACTAGCACATCCTCCAG
AAGAATGGAAATATGAACTGAGAATTCGGTACCTGCCC
[369 nt withheld, positions 1159-1527]
GACAAGGAATGCTTCAAGTGTGCCCTTGGTTCAAGCTGGATTATTTCAGTGGAGCTGGCAATTGGCCCAG
AGGAAGGAATCAGCTACCTTACAGACAAGGGTGCAAATCCAACTCACCTGGCAGATTTTAATCAAGTACA
AACTATTCAGTATTCAAACAGTGAAGACAAGGACAGAAAAGGGATGTTGCAACTGAAGATAGCTGGTGCA
CCTGAGCCTCTGACAGTGACAGCACCATCCTTAACCATTGCAGAGAATATGGCTGACTTGATAGACGGAT
ACTGCCGACTGGTGAATGGAGCCACGCAATCTTTTATTATCAGGCCACAGAAAGAAGGTGAAAGAGCTTT
ACCATCAATACCAAAGCTGGCCAACAATGAGAAGCAAGGAGTAAGGTCGCACACAGTCTCTGTATCAGAA
ACAGATGACTATGCAGAGATAATAGATGAAGAAGATACTTATACAATGCCATCAACCAGAGATTATGAAA
TTCAAAGGGAGAGAATTGAACTGGGGCGCTGCATTGGTGAAGGACAGTTTGGAGATGTGCACCAAGGAAT
TTACATGAGTCCGGAAAATCCAGCTATGGCTGTAGCAATCAAAACATGTAAAAACTGCACCTCAGACAGC
GTTAGAGAAAAGTTCCTACAAGAAGCCTTAACAATGCGTCAGTTTGATCATCCTCACATTGTGAAGCTCA
TTGGAGTTATTACAGAAAACCCAGTGTGGATAATCATGGAGCTCTGTACACTTGGAGAGTTGAGATCGTT
TCTGCAAGTAAGAAAATTCAGCTTGGACCTGGCCTCCCTCATCCTCTACGCTTACCAGCTTAGCACAGCA
CTTGCTTACCTAGAGAGCAAAAGATTTGTACATAGAGATATTGCTGCTAGGAACGTGCTGGTATCTGCCA
CTGACTGTGTGAAATTGGGTGACTTTGGCTTATCCCGATACATGGAAGACAGTACTTACTATAAAGCTTC
CAAAGGAAAGTTACCTATCAAATGGATGGCTCCAGAGTCAATCAACTTCCGACGGTTTACCTCAGCAAGC
GATGTGTGGATGTTTGGTGTGTGTATGTGGGAGATCCTGATGCATGGGGTAAAGCCCTTCCAGGGAGTGA
AAAATAATGATGTTATTGGTCGGATTGAGAACGGTGAGCGGCTCCCCATGCCTCCGAACTGCCCTCCCAC
CCTCTACAGCCTTATGACCAAGTGCTGGGCATACGACCCTAGTAGACGACCCAGGTTTACTGAACTTAAA
GCACAACTCAGTACAATACTGGAGGAGGAGAAGCTGCAGCAAGAGGAACGAATGAGAATGGAATCCAGGC
GACAAGTCACAGTATCCTGGGACTCAGGAGGATCAGATGAAGCTCCTCCCAAGCCCAGCAGGCCTGGTTA
CCCCAGCCCAAGGTCCAGTGAAGGGTTTTATCCGAGTCCTCAGCATATGGTACAGCCAAATCACTACCAG
GTATCTGGCTACTCTGGTTCTCATGGGATACCAGCCATGGCAGGCAGCATTTATCCTGGGCAAGCTTCTC
TCTTGGATCAAACAGATTCCTGGAACCATCGACCTCAGGAAGTATCAGCATGGCAGCCAAACATGGAGGA
TTCGGGCACTTTGGATGTACGAGGAATGGGGCAGGTTCTGCCCACACATCTCATGGAGGAGAGGTTAATA
AGACAACAGCAAGAGATGGAAGAAGATCAACGCTGGCTTGAGAAAGAGGAACGATTCCTGGTAATGAAAC
CTGATGTGCGGCTCTCCAGAGGCAGCATTGAACGGGAGGACGGAGGTCTCCAGGGCCCAGCTGGTAACCA
GCACATATATCAGCCTGTGGGTAAACCAGATCATGCCGCTCCACCAAAGAAGCCCCCTCGCCCTGGAGCC
CCCCACTTGGGCAGCCTCGCGAGCCTGAACAGCCCCGTGGACAGCTACAACGAAGGCGTGAAGATCAAGC
CACAGGAAATCAGCCCTCCTCCTACGGCCAACCTGGACCGCTCCAATGACAAAGTCTATGAGAATGTAAC
CGGGCTGGTGAAAGCTGTCATAGAGATGTCCAGTAAAATACAGCCAGCTCCGCCAGAGGAGTACGTGCCC
ATGGTAAAGGAGGTTGGCTTGGCGCTGAGAACCTTGCTAGCAACAGTGGATGAGTCGCTGCCAGTGCTTC
CTGCAAGCACCCACAGAGAGATTGAGATGGCCCAGAAACTGCTGAACTCTGACCTGGCTGAGCTCATTAA
CAAGATGAAGCTGGCCCAGCAGTACGTCATGACCAGCCTGCAGCAGGAGTACAAGAAGCAAATGCTGACG
GCTGCTCACGCTCTGGCTGTGGATGCCAAGAACTTGCTGGATGTCATCGATCAAGCCAGACTGAAAATGA
TCAGCCAGTCCAGGCCCACTAAGCTGCCGTAGCCGAATTCTGCAGATGGGATCCACCGGATCTAGATAAC
TGATCATAATCAGCCATACCACATTG
