>Addgene plasmid #54898 | mApple-FAK-5 | addgene partial sequence | sequence record 124114 | mCherry-F 5'-ccccgtaatgcagaagaaga-3'
CGGATGTACCCCGAGGACGGCGCCCTGAAGAGCGAGATCAAGAAGAGGCTGAAGCTGAAGGACGGCGGCC
ACTACGCCGCCGAGGTCAAGACCACCTACAAGGCCAAGAAGCCCGTGCAGCTGCCCGGCGCCTACATCGT
CGACATCAAGTTGGACATCGTGTCCCACAACGAGGACTACACCATCGTGGAACAGTACGAACGCGCCGAG
GGCCGCCACTCCACCGGCGGCATGGACGAGCTGTACAAGTCCGGACTCAGATCTATGGCAGCAGCTTACC
TTGATCCAAACTTGAATCATACACCAAGTTCAAGTGCAAAGACGCACCTCGGTACTGGGATGGAGCGTTC
CCCGGGGGCCATGGAGCGAGTCCTAAAGGTTTTTCACTACTTTGAAAACAGCAGCGAGCCAACGACGTGG
GCCAGCATTATCCGGCATGGAGATGCTACTGATGTTCGAGGCATAATACAGAAGATTGTGGACTGTCACA
AAGTGAAAAATGTGGCCTGCTATGGGTTGCGACTCAGTCATCTGCAGTCTGAGGAGGTTCACTGGCTGCA
CCTGGACATGGGGGTATCCAATGTGAGAGAGAAATTTGAACTAGCACATCCTCCAGAAGAATGGAAATAT
GAACTGAGAATTCGGTACCTGCCC
[196 nt withheld, positions 655-850]
