[The description below was written by a language model from this plasmid's Addgene catalogue record.]
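Description:
mApple-FAK-5 is a mammalian expression plasmid that produces chicken (Gallus gallus) focal adhesion kinase (FAK) fused to the red-orange fluorescent protein mApple. It is built on an mApple backbone of about 4.75 kb before the insert is added. The fluorescent protein is encoded by the backbone and sits at the N terminus of the fusion, so FAK follows mApple in the reading frame. Transcription is driven by the CMV promoter, a strong constitutive promoter widely used for high-level expression in transfected mammalian cells. The listed 3′ sequencing primer suggests that an SV40 polyadenylation signal lies downstream of the insert, although no feature table is available to confirm this. The record also does not state the cloning method or the nature of any linker between the two proteins.

In bacteria the plasmid is maintained at high copy number under kanamycin selection. In mammalian cells a neomycin resistance marker allows G418 selection, which makes it possible to derive stable lines as well as to use the plasmid in transient transfection. The specific origin of replication is not given in the record.

The construct is intended as a localization marker. FAK is a cytoplasmic tyrosine kinase recruited to integrin-based focal adhesions, so the fusion labels these structures for fluorescence microscopy, including live-cell imaging of adhesion assembly, turnover and cell migration. mApple is recorded with excitation at 568 nm and emission at 592 nm, which places the signal in the red-orange channel. This allows it to be combined with green or far-red probes in multicolour experiments.
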