Addgene plasmid #54898: mApple-FAK-5
Purpose: Localization: Focal adhesion kinase, Excitation: 568, Emission: 592
Depositing lab: Michael Davidson. Depositing organization: Florida State University, Tallahassee.
Backbone
  Vector backbone: mApple
  Backbone size w/o insert (bp): 4750
  Vector type: Mammalian Expression
  Selectable markers: Neomycin (select with G418)
Growth in bacteria
  Bacterial resistance: Kanamycin, 50 μg/mL
  Growth temperature: 37°C
  Growth strain: DH5alpha
  Copy number: High Copy
Gene/Insert
  Gene/Insert name: FAK (alt name: NM_205435)
  Species: G. gallus (chicken)
  Promoter: CMV
  Tag / fusion protein: mApple (N terminal on backbone)
  Cloning method: Unknown
  Sequencing primers: 5′ CMV-F; 3′ SV40pA-R
Terms and licenses: Academic/Nonprofit Terms; Industry Terms: Not Available to Industry
Depositor comments: . Excitation = 568; Emission = 592
How to cite: mApple-FAK-5 was a gift from Michael Davidson (Addgene plasmid # 54898 ; http://n2t.net/addgene:54898 ; RRID:Addgene_54898)
